>Addgene plasmid #103852 | pC0041-RanCas13b crRNA backbone | addgene full sequence | sequence record 199153 | Addgene NGS Result
CCCCAGGCTTTACACTTTATGCTTCCGGCTCGTATGTTGTGTGGAATTGTGAGCGGATAACAATTTCACA
CAGGAAACAGCTATGACCATGATTACGCCAGAGGGCCTATTTCCCATGATTCCTTCATATTTGCATATAC
GATACAAGGCTGTTAGAGAGATAATTGGAATTAATTTGACTGTAAACACAAAGATATTAGTACAAAATAC
GTGACGTAGAAAGTAATAATTTCTTGGGTAGTTTGCAGTTTTAAAATTATGTTTTAAAATGGACTATCAT
ATGCTTACCGTAACTTGAAAGTATTTCGATTTCTTGGCTTTATATATCTTGTGGAAAGGACGAAACACCA
TGTCTTCCTGGGACGAAGACAAGTTGGGACTGCTCTCACTTTGAAGGGTATTCACAACTTTTTTGGTACC
GAGCTCGAATTCACTGGCCGTCGTTTTACAACGTCGTGACTGGGAAAACCCTGGCGTTACCCAACTTAAT
CGCCTTGCAGCACATCCCCCTTTCGCCAGCTGGCGTAATAGCGAAGAGGCCCGCACCGATCGCCCTTCCC
AACAGTTGCGCAGCCTGAATGGCGAATGGCGCCTGATGCGGTATTTTCTCCTTACGCATCTGTGCGGTAT
TTCACACCGCATATGGTGCACTCTCAGTACAATCTGCTCTGATGCCGCATAGTTAAGCCAGCCCCGACAC
CCGCCAACACCCGCTGACGCGCCCTGACGGGCTTGTCTGCTCCCGGCATCCGCTTACAGACAAGCTGTGA
CCGTCTCCGGGAGCTGCATGTGTCAGAGGTTTTCACCGTCATCACCGAAACGCGCGAGACGAAAGGGCCT
CGTGATACGCCTATTTTTATAGGTTAATGTCATGATAATAATGGTTTCTTAGACGTCAGGTGGCACTTTT
CGGGGAAATGTGCGCGGAACCCCTATTTGTTTATTTTTCTAAATACATTCAAATATGTATCCGCTCATGA
GACAATAACCCTGATAAATGCTTCAATAATATTGAAAAAGGAAGAGTATGAGTATTCAACATTTCCGTGT
CGCCCTTATTCCCTTTTTTGCGGCATTTTGCCTTCCTGTTTTTGCTCACCCAGAAACGCTGGTGAAAGTA
AAAGATGCTGAAGATCAGTTGGGTGCACGAGTGGGTTACATCGAACTGGATCTCAACAGCGGTAAGATCC
TTGAGAGTTTTCGCCCCGAAGAACGTTTTCCAATGATGAGCACTTTTAAAGTTCTGCTATGTGGCGCGGT
ATTATCCCGTATTGACGCCGGGCAAGAGCAACTCGGTCGCCGCATACACTATTCTCAGAATGACTTGGTT
GAGTACTCACCAGTCACAGAAAAGCATCTTACGGATGGCATGACAGTAAGAGAATTATGCAGTGCTGCCA
TAACCATGAGTGATAACACTGCGGCCAACTTACTTCTGACAACGATCGGAGGACCGAAGGAGCTAACCGC
TTTTTTGCACAACATGGGGGATCATGTAACTCGCCTTGATCGTTGGGAACCGGAGCTGAATGAAGCCATA
CCAAACGACGAGCGTGACACCACGATGCCTGTAGCAATGGCAACAACGTTGCGCAAACTATTAACTGGCG
AACTACTTACTCTAGCTTCCCGGCAACAATTAATAGACTGGATGGAGGCGGATAAAGTTGCAGGACCACT
TCTGCGCTCGGCCCTTCCGGCTGGCTGGTTTATTGCTGATAAATCTGGAGCCGGTGAGCGTGGGTCTCGC
GGTATCATTGCAGCACTGGGGCCAGATGGTAAGCCCTCCCGTATCGTAGTTATCTACACGACGGGGAGTC
AGGCAACTATGGATGAACGAAATAGACAGATCGCTGAGATAGGTGCCTCACTGATTAAGCATTGGTAACT
GTCAGACCAAGTTTACTCATATATACTTTAGATTGATTTAAAACTTCATTTTTAATTTAAAAGGATCTAG
GTGAAGATCCTTTTTGATAATCTCATGACCAAAATCCCTTAACGTGAGTTTTCGTTCCACTGAGCGTCAG
ACCCCGTAGAAAAGATCAAAGGATCTTCTTGAGATCCTTTTTTTCTGCGCGTAATCTGCTGCTTGCAAAC
AAAAAAACCACCGCTACCAGCGGTGGTTTGTTTGCCGGATCAAGAGCTACCAACTCTTTTTCCGAAGGTA
ACTGGCTTCAGCAGAGCGCAGATACCAAATACTGTTCTTCTAGTGTAGCCGTAGTTAGGCCACCACTTCA
AGAACTCTGTAGCACCGCCTACATACCTCGCTCTGCTAATCCTGTTACCAGTGGCTGCTGCCAGTGGCGA
TAAGTCGTGTCTTACCGGGTTGGACTCAAGACGATAGTTACCGGATAAGGCGCAGCGGTCGGGCTGAACG
GGGGGTTCGTGCACACAGCCCAGCTTGGAGCGAACGACCTACACCGAACTGAGATACCTACAGCGTGAGC
TATGAGAAAGCGCCACGCTTCCCGAAGGGAGAAAGGCGGACAGGTATCCGGTAAGCGGCAGGGTCGGAAC
AGGAGAGCGCACGAGGGAGCTTCCAGGGGGAAACGCCTGGTATCTTTATAGTCCTGTCGGGTTTCGCCAC
CTCTGACTTGAGCGTCGATTTTTGTGATGCTCGTCAGGGGGGCGGAGCCTATGGAAAAACGCCAGCAACG
CGGCCTTTTTACGGTTCCTGGCCTTTTGCTGGCCTTTTGCTCACATGTTCTTTCCTGCGTTATCCCCTGA
TTCTGTGGATAACCGTATTACCGCCTTTGAGTGAGCTGATACCGCTCGCCGCAGCCGAACGACCGAGCGC
AGCGAGTCAGTGAGCGAGGAAGCGGAAGAGCGCCCAATACGCAAACCGCCTCTCCCCGCGCGTTGGCCGA
TTCATTAATGCAGCTGGCACGACAGGTTTCCCGACTGGAAAGCGGGCAGTGAGCGCAACGCAATTAATGT
GAGTTAGCTCACTCATTAGGCA
Features (pLannotate 1.2.2; 11 found; start..end, strand, type, name):
      9..39      +  promoter       lac promoter: promoter for the E. coli lac operon
     47..63      +  protein_bind   lac operator: The lac repressor binds to the lac operator to inhibit transcription in E. coli. This inhibition can be relieved by adding lactose or isopropyl-β-D-thiogalactopyranoside (IPTG). lac repressor encoded by lacI
    101..341     +  promoter       U6 promoter: RNA polymerase III promoter for human U6 snRNA
    429..586     +  CDS            lacZα (fragment): LacZα fragment of β-galactosidase; lacZ fragment
    592..691     -  misc_feature   bom (fragment): basis of mobility region from pBR322
    793..828     -  CDS            rop (fragment): Rop protein, which maintains plasmids at low copy number; rop
    923..1027    +  promoter       AmpR promoter: bla
   1028..1888    +  CDS            AmpR: β-lactamase; bla; confers resistance to ampicillin, carbenicillin, and related antibiotics
   2059..2647    +  rep_origin     ori: high-copy-number ColE1/pMB1/pBR322/pUC origin of replication
   2830..2922    +  CDS            lacI (fragment): lac repressor; lacI; The lac repressor binds to the lac operator to inhibit transcription in E. coli. This inhibition can be relieved by adding lactose or isopropyl-β-D-thiogalactopyranoside (IPTG).
   2935..2956    +  protein_bind   CAP binding site: CAP binding activates transcription in the presence of cAMP. E. coli catabolite activator protein
