[The description below was written by a language model from this plasmid's Addgene catalogue record and pLannotate feature annotations shown in this document.]
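Description:
pC0041-RanCas13b crRNA backbone is a small (about 3 kb) pUC19-based plasmid that serves as a cloning scaffold for guide RNAs used with RanCas13b, an RNA-targeting Cas13b effector. It is catalogued as a mammalian expression and CRISPR vector. In E. coli it is maintained at high copy through the ColE1/pUC-type origin and selected with ampicillin via the β-lactamase gene and its native promoter. The remaining annotated elements are leftovers of the pUC19 backbone and play no role in guide expression. These include the lac promoter and operator, a CAP binding site, and fragments of lacZα, lacI, rop and bom.

The functional payload is a roughly 300 bp cassette inserted in the former polylinker region. It consists of a human U6 RNA polymerase III promoter, a pair of BbsI (BpiI) sites, the RanCas13b direct repeat and a poly-T terminator. The insert name lists the direct repeat before the BbsI sites, but the purpose field specifies a 3' direct repeat, which implies that the spacer sits upstream of the repeat in the transcript. The feature table annotates only the U6 promoter, so the exact order cannot be confirmed from it.

BbsI is a type IIS enzyme, so digestion removes the placeholder and leaves defined non-palindromic overhangs. Annealed spacer oligonucleotides carrying the matching overhangs stated in the record can then be ligated directionally. After transfection into mammalian cells, U6 drives transcription of the complete crRNA and the T-stretch terminates it. The plasmid encodes no Cas13b protein, so the effector has to be supplied from a separate construct. The associated work concerns Cas13-based RNA editing.
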