Addgene plasmid #103852: pC0041-RanCas13b crRNA backbone
Purpose: For cloning of guide RNAs compatible with RanCas13b. Contains a 3' direct repeat. Clone using BbsI (BpiI). F overhang cacc. R overhang caac.
Depositing lab: Feng Zhang. Publication: RNA editing with CRISPR-Cas13. Cox DBT, Gootenberg JS, Abudayyeh OO, Franklin B, Kellner MJ, Joung J, Zhang F. Science. 2017 Oct 25. pii: eaaq0180. doi: 10.1126/science.aaq0180. PubMed 29070703.
Backbone
  Vector backbone: pUC19
  Backbone size w/o insert (bp): 2686
  Total vector size (bp): 2962
  Vector type: Mammalian Expression, CRISPR
Growth in bacteria
  Bacterial resistance: Ampicillin, 100 μg/mL
  Growth temperature: 37°C
  Growth strain: DH5alpha
  Copy number: High Copy
Gene/Insert
  Gene/Insert name: U6-RanCas13b DR-BbsI-BbsI-polyT
  Insert size (bp): 314
Terms and licenses: Academic/Nonprofit Terms; Industry Terms: Not Available to Industry
Depositor comments: Benchling link: https://benchling.com/s/seq-yKHvxw5C84w9inEx3XaU
How to cite: pC0041-RanCas13b crRNA backbone was a gift from Feng Zhang (Addgene plasmid # 103852 ; http://n2t.net/addgene:103852 ; RRID:Addgene_103852)
